Addgene plasmid #228761: pCJ1021
Purpose: Plasmid expressing Cas9 and 2 gRNAs for mouse Ift88. Use for disruption of mouse Ift88 in cultured cells.
Depositing lab: Bradley Yoder.
Backbone
  Vector backbone: pSpCas9(BB)-2A-GFP (PX458)
  Backbone manufacturer: Addgene
  Backbone size w/o insert (bp): 9300
  Total vector size (bp): 9644
  Vector type: Mammalian Expression, CRISPR
Growth in bacteria
  Bacterial resistance: Ampicillin, 100 μg/mL
  Growth temperature: 37°C
  Growth strain: NEB Stable
  Copy number: High Copy
Gene/Insert
  Gene/Insert name: Ift88 gRNAs
  gRNA/shRNA sequence: gRNA1: tcaatgggaagaccgatgac; gRNA2: GCAAAAGACGCTTCGATCAC
  Species: M. musculus (mouse)
  Entrez Gene: Ift88 (a.k.a. Tg737, Tg737Rpw, TgN737Rpw, Ttc10, flexo, fxo, orpk, polaris)
  Promoter: hU6
  Tag / fusion protein: 3XFLAG (N terminal on backbone); GFP (C terminal on backbone)
  Cloning method: Restriction Enzyme; 5′ cloning site BbsI (destroyed during cloning); 3′ cloning site SapI (destroyed during cloning)
  Sequencing primers: 5′ agcgcgtgcgccaattctgcagacaaatggc; 3′ gccatttgtctgcagaattggcgcacgcgct
Terms and licenses: Academic/Nonprofit Terms; Industry Terms: Not Available to Industry
How to cite: pCJ1021 was a gift from Bradley Yoder (Addgene plasmid # 228761 ; http://n2t.net/addgene:228761 ; RRID:Addgene_228761)
