[The description below was written by a language model from this plasmid's Addgene catalogue record and pLannotate feature annotations shown in this document.]
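Description:
pCJ1021 is a 9,644 bp mammalian CRISPR expression plasmid built on the pSpCas9(BB)-2A-GFP (PX458) backbone. It delivers Streptococcus pyogenes Cas9 together with two guide RNAs targeting mouse Ift88 (also known as Tg737 or polaris). It is propagated in E. coli as a high-copy plasmid through a ColE1/pUC-type origin and selected with ampicillin via the β-lactamase gene. An f1 phage origin and a single AAV2 ITR remnant are also annotated in the backbone, along with short bom and rop fragments that appear to be vestigial.

The payload begins with two tandem guide cassettes, each consisting of a human U6 RNA polymerase III promoter followed by a spacer position and the S. pyogenes gRNA scaffold. A partial scaffold fragment lies between the two units, presumably left over from assembly. The guides were inserted by restriction cloning at BbsI and SapI sites that were destroyed in the process. Downstream, a hybrid promoter (CMV enhancer, chicken β-actin promoter and a hybrid intron) drives Cas9, which the annotation software splits into N- and C-terminal portions, although these are contiguous and form a single coding sequence. The catalogue lists an N-terminal 3XFLAG tag, though the feature table does not annotate it. Cas9 carries a nucleoplasmin nuclear localization signal and is followed by EGFP, which the backbone name indicates is linked through a 2A peptide and so is made as a separate protein. The transcript ends at a bGH polyadenylation signal.

The stated use is disruption of mouse Ift88 in cultured cells. Expressing two guides from one plasmid allows simultaneous cutting at two sites in the gene, and EGFP fluorescence can identify or enrich transfected, Cas9-expressing cells.
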