Features (pLannotate 1.2.2; 21 found; start..end, strand, type, name):
      1..241     +  promoter       U6 promoter: RNA polymerase III promoter for human U6 snRNA
    270..345     +  misc_RNA       gRNA scaffold: guide RNA scaffold for the Streptococcus pyogenes CRISPR/Cas9 system
    352..395     +  misc_RNA       gRNA scaffold (fragment): guide RNA scaffold for the Streptococcus pyogenes CRISPR/Cas9 system
    434..674     +  promoter       U6 promoter: RNA polymerase III promoter for human U6 snRNA
    703..778     +  misc_RNA       gRNA scaffold: guide RNA scaffold for the Streptococcus pyogenes CRISPR/Cas9 system
    796..1081    +  enhancer       CMV enhancer: human cytomegalovirus immediate early enhancer; contains an 18-bp deletion relative to the standard CMV enhancer
   1083..1360    +  promoter       chicken β-actin promoter: No description available
   1361..1588    +  intron         hybrid intron: hybrid between chicken β-actin (CBA) and minute virus of mice (MMV) introns (Gray et al., 2011)
   1726..3327    +  CDS            Cas9(N): N-terminal portion of Streptococcus pyogenes Cas9 (Zetsche et al., 2015)
   3328..5826    +  CDS            Cas9(C): C-terminal portion of Streptococcus pyogenes Cas9 (Zetsche et al., 2015)
   5827..5874    +  CDS            nucleoplasmin NLS: bipartite nuclear localization signal from nucleoplasmin
   5944..6657    +  CDS            EGFP: EGFP is a basic (constitutively fluorescent) green fluorescent protein published in 1996, derived from Aequorea victoria. It is reported to be a rapidly-maturing weak dimer with moderate acid sensitivity.
   6691..6802    +  polyA_signal   bGH poly(A) signal: bovine growth hormone polyadenylation signal
   6907..7047    +  repeat_region  AAV2 ITR: inverted terminal repeat of adeno-associated virus serotype 2 inverted
   7052..7103    -  misc_feature   bom (fragment): basis of mobility region from pBR322
   7122..7577    +  rep_origin     f1 ori (sequence partly withheld): f1 bacteriophage origin of replication; arrow indicates direction of (+) strand synthesis
   7578..7627    -  misc_feature   bom (fragment): basis of mobility region from pBR322
   7729..7764    -  CDS            rop (fragment): Rop protein, which maintains plasmids at low copy number; rop
   7859..7963    +  promoter       AmpR promoter: bla
   7964..8824    +  CDS            AmpR: β-lactamase; bla; confers resistance to ampicillin, carbenicillin, and related antibiotics
   8995..9583    +  rep_origin     ori: high-copy-number ColE1/pMB1/pBR322/pUC origin of replication
>Addgene plasmid #228761 | pCJ1021 | addgene full sequence | sequence record 455784 | Addgene NGS Result
GAGGGCCTATTTCCCATGATTCCTTCATATTTGCATATACGATACAAGGCTGTTAGAGAGATAATTGGAA
TTAATTTGACTGTAAACACAAAGATATTAGTACAAAATACGTGACGTAGAAAGTAATAATTTCTTGGGTA
GTTTGCAGTTTTAAAATTATGTTTTAAAATGGACTATCATATGCTTACCGTAACTTGAAAGTATTTCGAT
TTCTTGGCTTTATATATCTTGTGGAAAGGACGAAACACCTCAATGGGAAGACCGATGACGTTTTAGAGCT
AGAAATAGCAAGTTAAAATAAGGCTAGTCCGTTATCAACTTGAAAAAGTGGCACCGAGTCGGTGCTTTTT
TGTTTTAGAGCTAGAAATAGCAAGTTAAAATAAGGCTAGTCCGTTTTTAGCGCGTGCGCCAATTCTGCAG
ACAAATGGCTCTAGAGGGCCTATTTCCCATGATTCCTTCATATTTGCATATACGATACAAGGCTGTTAGA
GAGATAATTGGAATTAATTTGACTGTAAACACAAAGATATTAGTACAAAATACGTGACGTAGAAAGTAAT
AATTTCTTGGGTAGTTTGCAGTTTTAAAATTATGTTTTAAAATGGACTATCATATGCTTACCGTAACTTG
AAAGTATTTCGATTTCTTGGCTTTATATATCTTGTGGAAAGGACGAAACACCGCAAAAGACGCTTCGATC
ACGTTTTAGAGCTAGAAATAGCAAGTTAAAATAAGGCTAGTCCGTTATCAACTTGAAAAAGTGGCACCGA
GTCGGTGCTTTTTTTCTAGGGTACCCGTTACATAACTTACGGTAAATGGCCCGCCTGGCTGACCGCCCAA
CGACCCCCGCCCATTGACGTCAATAGTAACGCCAATAGGGACTTTCCATTGACGTCAATGGGTGGAGTAT
TTACGGTAAACTGCCCACTTGGCAGTACATCAAGTGTATCATATGCCAAGTACGCCCCCTATTGACGTCA
ATGACGGTAAATGGCCCGCCTGGCATTGTGCCCAGTACATGACCTTATGGGACTTTCCTACTTGGCAGTA
CATCTACGTATTAGTCATCGCTATTACCATGGTCGAGGTGAGCCCCACGTTCTGCTTCACTCTCCCCATC
TCCCCCCCCTCCCCACCCCCAATTTTGTATTTATTTATTTTTTAATTATTTTGTGCAGCGATGGGGGCGG
GGGGGGGGGGGGGGCGCGCGCCGGGGGGGGGGGGGGGGGGGGGGGGGGGGGGSGGGGSGRGGCGGRGAGG
TGCGGCGGCAGCCAATCAGAGCGGCGCGCTCCGAAAGTTTCCTTTTATGGCGAGGCGGCGGCGGCGGCGG
CCCTATAAAAAGCGAAGCGCGCGGCGGGCGGGAGTCGCTGCGCGCTGCCTTCGCCCCGTGCCCCGCTCCG
CCGCCGCCTCGCGCCGCCCGCCCCGGCTCTGACTGACCGCGTTACTCCCACAGGTGAGCGGGCGGGACGG
CCCTTCTCCTCCGGGCTGTAATTAGCTGAGCAAGAGGTAAGGGTTTAAGGGATGGTTGGTTGGTGGGGTA
TTAATGTTTAATTACCTGGAGCACCTGCCTGAAATCACTTTTTTTCAGGTTGGACCGGTGCCACCATGGA
CTATAAGGACCACGACGGAGACTACAAGGATCATGATATTGATTACAAAGACGATGACGATAAGATGGCC
CCAAAGAAGAAGCGGAAGGTCGGTATCCACGGAGTCCCAGCAGCCGACAAGAAGTACAGCATCGGCCTGG
ACATCGGCACCAACTCTGTGGGCTGGGCCGTGATCACCGACGAGTACAAGGTGCCCAGCAAGAAATTCAA
GGTGCTGGGCAACACCGACCGGCACAGCATCAAGAAGAACCTGATCGGAGCCCTGCTGTTCGACAGCGGC
GAAACAGCCGAGGCCACCCGGCTGAAGAGAACCGCCAGAAGAAGATACACCAGACGGAAGAACCGGATCT
GCTATCTGCAAGAGATCTTCAGCAACGAGATGGCCAAGGTGGACGACAGCTTCTTCCACAGACTGGAAGA
GTCCTTCCTGGTGGAAGAGGATAAGAAGCACGAGCGGCACCCCATCTTCGGCAACATCGTGGACGAGGTG
GCCTACCACGAGAAGTACCCCACCATCTACCACCTGAGAAAGAAACTGGTGGACAGCACCGACAAGGCCG
ACCTGCGGCTGATCTATCTGGCCCTGGCCCACATGATCAAGTTCCGGGGCCACTTCCTGATCGAGGGCGA
CCTGAACCCCGACAACAGCGACGTGGACAAGCTGTTCATCCAGCTGGTGCAGACCTACAACCAGCTGTTC
GAGGAAAACCCCATCAACGCCAGCGGCGTGGACGCCAAGGCCATCCTGTCTGCCAGACTGAGCAAGAGCA
GACGGCTGGAAAATCTGATCGCCCAGCTGCCCGGCGAGAAGAAGAATGGCCTGTTCGGAAACCTGATTGC
CCTGAGCCTGGGCCTGACCCCCAACTTCAAGAGCAACTTCGACCTGGCCGAGGATGCCAAACTGCAGCTG
AGCAAGGACACCTACGACGACGACCTGGACAACCTGCTGGCCCAGATCGGCGACCAGTACGCCGACCTGT
TTCTGGCCGCCAAGAACCTGTCCGACGCCATCCTGCTGAGCGACATCCTGAGAGTGAACACCGAGATCAC
CAAGGCCCCCCTGAGCGCCTCTATGATCAAGAGATACGACGAGCACCACCAGGACCTGACCCTGCTGAAA
GCTCTCGTGCGGCAGCAGCTGCCTGAGAAGTACAAAGAGATTTTCTTCGACCAGAGCAAGAACGGCTACG
CCGGCTACATTGACGGCGGAGCCAGCCAGGAAGAGTTCTACAAGTTCATCAAGCCCATCCTGGAAAAGAT
GGACGGCACCGAGGAACTGCTCGTGAAGCTGAACAGAGAGGACCTGCTGCGGAAGCAGCGGACCTTCGAC
AACGGCAGCATCCCCCACCAGATCCACCTGGGAGAGCTGCACGCCATTCTGCGGCGGCAGGAAGATTTTT
ACCCATTCCTGAAGGACAACCGGGAAAAGATCGAGAAGATCCTGACCTTCCGCATCCCCTACTACGTGGG
CCCTCTGGCCAGGGGAAACAGCAGATTCGCCTGGATGACCAGAAAGAGCGAGGAAACCATCACCCCCTGG
AACTTCGAGGAAGTGGTGGACAAGGGCGCTTCCGCCCAGAGCTTCATCGAGCGGATGACCAACTTCGATA
AGAACCTGCCCAACGAGAAGGTGCTGCCCAAGCACAGCCTGCTGTACGAGTACTTCACCGTGTATAACGA
GCTGACCAAAGTGAAATACGTGACCGAGGGAATGAGAAAGCCCGCCTTCCTGAGCGGCGAGCAGAAAAAG
GCCATCGTGGACCTGCTGTTCAAGACCAACCGGAAAGTGACCGTGAAGCAGCTGAAAGAGGACTACTTCA
AGAAAATCGAGTGCTTCGACTCCGTGGAAATCTCCGGCGTGGAAGATCGGTTCAACGCCTCCCTGGGCAC
ATACCACGATCTGCTGAAAATTATCAAGGACAAGGACTTCCTGGACAATGAGGAAAACGAGGACATTCTG
GAAGATATCGTGCTGACCCTGACACTGTTTGAGGACAGAGAGATGATCGAGGAACGGCTGAAAACCTATG
CCCACCTGTTCGACGACAAAGTGATGAAGCAGCTGAAGCGGCGGAGATACACCGGCTGGGGCAGGCTGAG
CCGGAAGCTGATCAACGGCATCCGGGACAAGCAGTCCGGCAAGACAATCCTGGATTTCCTGAAGTCCGAC
GGCTTCGCCAACAGAAACTTCATGCAGCTGATCCACGACGACAGCCTGACCTTTAAAGAGGACATCCAGA
AAGCCCAGGTGTCCGGCCAGGGCGATAGCCTGCACGAGCACATTGCCAATCTGGCCGGCAGCCCCGCCAT
TAAGAAGGGCATCCTGCAGACAGTGAAGGTGGTGGACGAGCTCGTGAAAGTGATGGGCCGGCACAAGCCC
GAGAACATCGTGATCGAAATGGCCAGAGAGAACCAGACCACCCAGAAGGGACAGAAGAACAGCCGCGAGA
GAATGAAGCGGATCGAAGAGGGCATCAAAGAGCTGGGCAGCCAGATCCTGAAAGAACACCCCGTGGAAAA
CACCCAGCTGCAGAACGAGAAGCTGTACCTGTACTACCTGCAGAATGGGCGGGATATGTACGTGGACCAG
GAACTGGACATCAACCGGCTGTCCGACTACGATGTGGACCATATCGTGCCTCAGAGCTTTCTGAAGGACG
ACTCCATCGACAACAAGGTGCTGACCAGAAGCGACAAGAACCGGGGCAAGAGCGACAACGTGCCCTCCGA
AGAGGTCGTGAAGAAGATGAAGAACTACTGGCGGCAGCTGCTGAACGCCAAGCTGATTACCCAGAGAAAG
TTCGACAATCTGACCAAGGCCGAGAGAGGCGGCCTGAGCGAACTGGATAAGGCCGGCTTCATCAAGAGAC
AGCTGGTGGAAACCCGGCAGATCACAAAGCACGTGGCACAGATCCTGGACTCCCGGATGAACACTAAGTA
CGACGAGAATGACAAGCTGATCCGGGAAGTGAAAGTGATCACCCTGAAGTCCAAGCTGGTGTCCGATTTC
CGGAAGGATTTCCAGTTTTACAAAGTGCGCGAGATCAACAACTACCACCACGCCCACGACGCCTACCTGA
ACGCCGTCGTGGGAACCGCCCTGATCAAAAAGTACCCTAAGCTGGAAAGCGAGTTCGTGTACGGCGACTA
CAAGGTGTACGACGTGCGGAAGATGATCGCCAAGAGCGAGCAGGAAATCGGCAAGGCTACCGCCAAGTAC
TTCTTCTACAGCAACATCATGAACTTTTTCAAGACCGAGATTACCCTGGCCAACGGCGAGATCCGGAAGC
GGCCTCTGATCGAGACAAACGGCGAAACCGGGGAGATCGTGTGGGATAAGGGCCGGGATTTTGCCACCGT
GCGGAAAGTGCTGAGCATGCCCCAAGTGAATATCGTGAAAAAGACCGAGGTGCAGACAGGCGGCTTCAGC
AAAGAGTCTATCCTGCCCAAGAGGAACAGCGATAAGCTGATCGCCAGAAAGAAGGACTGGGACCCTAAGA
AGTACGGCGGCTTCGACAGCCCCACCGTGGCCTATTCTGTGCTGGTGGTGGCCAAAGTGGAAAAGGGCAA
GTCCAAGAAACTGAAGAGTGTGAAAGAGCTGCTGGGGATCACCATCATGGAAAGAAGCAGCTTCGAGAAG
AATCCCATCGACTTTCTGGAAGCCAAGGGCTACAAAGAAGTGAAAAAGGACCTGATCATCAAGCTGCCTA
AGTACTCCCTGTTCGAGCTGGAAAACGGCCGGAAGAGAATGCTGGCCTCTGCCGGCGAACTGCAGAAGGG
AAACGAACTGGCCCTGCCCTCCAAATATGTGAACTTCCTGTACCTGGCCAGCCACTATGAGAAGCTGAAG
GGCTCCCCCGAGGATAATGAGCAGAAACAGCTGTTTGTGGAACAGCACAAGCACTACCTGGACGAGATCA
TCGAGCAGATCAGCGAGTTCTCCAAGAGAGTGATCCTGGCCGACGCTAATCTGGACAAAGTGCTGTCCGC
CTACAACAAGCACCGGGATAAGCCCATCAGAGAGCAGGCCGAGAATATCATCCACCTGTTTACCCTGACC
AATCTGGGAGCCCCTGCCGCCTTCAAGTACTTTGACACCACCATCGACCGGAAGAGGTACACCAGCACCA
AAGAGGTGCTGGACGCCACCCTGATCCACCAGAGCATCACCGGCCTGTACGAGACACGGATCGACCTGTC
TCAGCTGGGAGGCGACAAAAGGCCGGCGGCCACGAAAAAGGCCGGCCAGGCAAAAAAGAAAAAGGAATTC
GGCAGTGGAGAGGGCAGAGGAAGTCTGCTAACATGCGGTGACGTCGAGGAGAATCCTGGCCCAGTGAGCA
AGGGCGAGGAGCTGTTCACCGGGGTGGTGCCCATCCTGGTCGAGCTGGACGGCGACGTAAACGGCCACAA
GTTCAGCGTGTCCGGCGAGGGCGAGGGCGATGCCACCTACGGCAAGCTGACCCTGAAGTTCATCTGCACC
ACCGGCAAGCTGCCCGTGCCCTGGCCCACCCTCGTGACCACCCTGACCTACGGCGTGCAGTGCTTCAGCC
GCTACCCCGACCACATGAAGCAGCACGACTTCTTCAAGTCCGCCATGCCCGAAGGCTACGTCCAGGAGCG
CACCATCTTCTTCAAGGACGACGGCAACTACAAGACCCGCGCCGAGGTGAAGTTCGAGGGCGACACCCTG
GTGAACCGCATCGAGCTGAAGGGCATCGACTTCAAGGAGGACGGCAACATCCTGGGGCACAAGCTGGAGT
ACAACTACAACAGCCACAACGTCTATATCATGGCCGACAAGCAGAAGAACGGCATCAAGGTGAACTTCAA
GATCCGCCACAACATCGAGGACGGCAGCGTGCAGCTCGCCGACCACTACCAGCAGAACACCCCCATCGGC
GACGGCCCCGTGCTGCTGCCCGACAACCACTACCTGAGCACCCAGTCCGCCCTGAGCAAAGACCCCAACG
AGAAGCGCGATCACATGGTCCTGCTGGAGTTCGTGACCGCCGCCGGGATCACTCTCGGCATGGACGAGCT
GTACAAGGAATTCTAACTAGAGCTCGCTGATCAGCCTCGACTGTGCCTTCTAGTTGCCAGCCATCTGTTG
TTTGCCCCTCCCCCGTGCCTTCCTTGACCCTGGAAGGTGCCACTCCCACTGTCCTTTCCTAATAAAATGA
GGAAATTGCATCGCATTGTCTGAGTAGGTGTCATTCTATTCTGGGGGGTGGGGTGGGGCAGGACAGCAAG
GGGGAGGATTGGGAAGAGAATAGCAGGCATGCTGGGGAGCGGCCGCAGGAACCCCTAGTGATGGAGTTGG
CCACTCCCTCTCTGCGCGCTCGCTCGCTCACTGAGGCCGGGCGACCAAAGGTCGCCCGACGCCCGGGCTT
TGCCCGGGCGGCCTCAGTGAGCGAGCGAGCGCGCAGCTGCCTGCAGGGGCGCCTGATGCGGTATTTTCTC
CTTACGCATCTGTGCGGTATTTCACACCGCATA
[95 nt withheld, positions 7104-7198]
T
[46 nt withheld, positions 7200-7245]
C
[141 nt withheld, positions 7247-7387]
CCTTTGACGTTGGAGTCCACGTTCTTT
[37 nt withheld, positions 7415-7451]
ACTCTATCTCGGGCTATTCTTTTGATTTATAAGGGATTTTGCCGATTTCGGTCTATTGGTTAAAAAATGA
GCTGATTTAACAAAAATTTAACGCGAATTTTAACAAAATATTAACGTTTACAATTTTATGGTGCACTCTC
AGTACAATCTGCTCTGATGCCGCATAGTTAAGCCAGCCCCGACACCCGCCAACACCCGCTGACGCGCCCT
GACGGGCTTGTCTGCTCCCGGCATCCGCTTACAGACAAGCTGTGACCGTCTCCGGGAGCTGCATGTGTCA
GAGGTTTTCACCGTCATCACCGAAACGCGCGAGACGAAAGGGCCTCGTGATACGCCTATTTTTATAGGTT
AATGTCATGATAATAATGGTTTCTTAGACGTCAGGTGGCACTTTTCGGGGAAATGTGCGCGGAACCCCTA
TTTGTTTATTTTTCTAAATACATTCAAATATGTATCCGCTCATGAGACAATAACCCTGATAAATGCTTCA
ATAATATTGAAAAAGGAAGAGTATGAGTATTCAACATTTCCGTGTCGCCCTTATTCCCTTTTTTGCGGCA
TTTTGCCTTCCTGTTTTTGCTCACCCAGAAACGCTGGTGAAAGTAAAAGATGCTGAAGATCAGTTGGGTG
CACGAGTGGGTTACATCGAACTGGATCTCAACAGCGGTAAGATCCTTGAGAGTTTTCGCCCCGAAGAACG
TTTTCCAATGATGAGCACTTTTAAAGTTCTGCTATGTGGCGCGGTATTATCCCGTATTGACGCCGGGCAA
GAGCAACTCGGTCGCCGCATACACTATTCTCAGAATGACTTGGTTGAGTACTCACCAGTCACAGAAAAGC
ATCTTACGGATGGCATGACAGTAAGAGAATTATGCAGTGCTGCCATAACCATGAGTGATAACACTGCGGC
CAACTTACTTCTGACAACGATCGGAGGACCGAAGGAGCTAACCGCTTTTTTGCACAACATGGGGGATCAT
GTAACTCGCCTTGATCGTTGGGAACCGGAGCTGAATGAAGCCATACCAAACGACGAGCGTGACACCACGA
TGCCTGTAGCAATGGCAACAACGTTGCGCAAACTATTAACTGGCGAACTACTTACTCTAGCTTCCCGGCA
ACAATTAATAGACTGGATGGAGGCGGATAAAGTTGCAGGACCACTTCTGCGCTCGGCCCTTCCGGCTGGC
TGGTTTATTGCTGATAAATCTGGAGCCGGTGAGCGTGGAAGCCGCGGTATCATTGCAGCACTGGGGCCAG
ATGGTAAGCCCTCCCGTATCGTAGTTATCTACACGACGGGGAGTCAGGCAACTATGGATGAACGAAATAG
ACAGATCGCTGAGATAGGTGCCTCACTGATTAAGCATTGGTAACTGTCAGACCAAGTTTACTCATATATA
CTTTAGATTGATTTAAAACTTCATTTTTAATTTAAAAGGATCTAGGTGAAGATCCTTTTTGATAATCTCA
TGACCAAAATCCCTTAACGTGAGTTTTCGTTCCACTGAGCGTCAGACCCCGTAGAAAAGATCAAAGGATC
TTCTTGAGATCCTTTTTTTCTGCGCGTAATCTGCTGCTTGCAAACAAAAAAACCACCGCTACCAGCGGTG
GTTTGTTTGCCGGATCAAGAGCTACCAACTCTTTTTCCGAAGGTAACTGGCTTCAGCAGAGCGCAGATAC
CAAATACTGTTCTTCTAGTGTAGCCGTAGTTAGGCCACCACTTCAAGAACTCTGTAGCACCGCCTACATA
CCTCGCTCTGCTAATCCTGTTACCAGTGGCTGCTGCCAGTGGCGATAAGTCGTGTCTTACCGGGTTGGAC
TCAAGACGATAGTTACCGGATAAGGCGCAGCGGTCGGGCTGAACGGGGGGTTCGTGCACACAGCCCAGCT
TGGAGCGAACGACCTACACCGAACTGAGATACCTACAGCGTGAGCTATGAGAAAGCGCCACGCTTCCCGA
AGGGAGAAAGGCGGACAGGTATCCGGTAAGCGGCAGGGTCGGAACAGGAGAGCGCACGAGGGAGCTTCCA
GGGGGAAACGCCTGGTATCTTTATAGTCCTGTCGGGTTTCGCCACCTCTGACTTGAGCGTCGATTTTTGT
GATGCTCGTCAGGGGGGCGGAGCCTATGGAAAAACGCCAGCAACGCGGCCTTTTTACGGTTCCTGGCCTT
TTGCTGGCCTTTTGCTCACATGT
